Addgene plasmid #76145: CLP1 gRNA (BRDN0001145024)
Purpose: 3rd generation lentiviral gRNA plasmid targeting human CLP1
Depositing lab: John Doench & David Root. Depositing organization: Broad Institute. Publication: Optimized sgRNA design to maximize activity and minimize off-target effects of CRISPR-Cas9. Doench JG, Fusi N, Sullender M, Hegde M, Vaimberg EW, Donovan KF, Smith I, Tothova Z, Wilen C, Orchard R, Virgin HW, Listgarten J, Root DE. Nat Biotechnol. 2016 Jan 18. doi: 10.1038/nbt.3437. PubMed 26780180.
Backbone
  Vector backbone: lentiGuide-Puro
  Backbone manufacturer: Zhang Lab (Addgene plasmid # 52963)
  Vector type: Mammalian Expression, Lentiviral, CRISPR
  Selectable markers: Puromycin
Growth in bacteria
  Bacterial resistance: Ampicillin, 100 μg/mL
  Growth temperature: 37°C
  Growth strain: DH5alpha
  Copy number: High Copy
Gene/Insert
  Gene/Insert name: CLP1 (alt names: CLP1; NM_006831.2)
  gRNA/shRNA sequence: ACCAAAATGATACACCAGAG
  Species: H. sapiens (human)
  Entrez Gene: CLP1 (a.k.a. HEAB, hClp1)
  Promoter: hU6
  Cloning method: Unknown
  Sequencing primers: 5′ U6-F; 3′ pS2-R
Terms and licenses: Academic/Nonprofit Terms; Industry Terms: Not Available to Industry
Depositor comments: The gRNA was designed to target the following Genbank reference sequence(s): NM_006831.2. Note that this plasmid does NOT contain Cas9. It should be used in conjunction with lentiCas9-Blast (Addgene #52962) or otherwise with cell lines already expressing Cas9. Browse the full kinome gRNA library at http://www.addgene.org/pooled-library/broadgpp-human-kinome/ or visit http://www.broadinstitute.org/rnai/public/ for detailed protocols and information.
How to cite: CLP1 gRNA (BRDN0001145024) was a gift from John Doench & David Root (Addgene plasmid # 76145 ; http://n2t.net/addgene:76145 ; RRID:Addgene_76145)
