[The description below was written by a language model from this plasmid's Addgene catalogue record and pLannotate feature annotations shown in this document.]
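Description:
CLP1 gRNA (BRDN0001145024) is a third-generation lentiviral guide RNA plasmid built on the lentiGuide-Puro backbone and designed to target the human CLP1 gene (also known as HEAB or hClp1) for CRISPR-Cas9 editing in mammalian cells. In bacteria it is maintained as a high-copy plasmid through a ColE1/pUC-type origin and selected with ampicillin via the β-lactamase gene. An f1 origin, an SV40 origin and leftover lac, T7 and T3 elements from the cloning backbone are also annotated.

The lentiviral transfer cassette begins with an RSV promoter fused to a truncated HIV-1 5' LTR, which makes genomic RNA production independent of Tat. This is followed by the Ψ packaging signal with a partial gag sequence and by the Rev response element for Rev-dependent nuclear export. It ends in a ΔU3 self-inactivating 3' LTR followed by an SV40 polyadenylation signal. Within this unit, a human U6 RNA polymerase III promoter drives the CLP1-specific spacer joined to the Streptococcus pyogenes gRNA scaffold. A central polypurine tract (cPPT/CTS) lies downstream of the scaffold. A separate EF-1α promoter with its intron A then expresses puromycin N-acetyltransferase, with a WPRE to enhance transcript expression, allowing puromycin selection of transduced cells.

The plasmid does not encode Cas9, so it is meant to be used together with a separate Cas9 vector such as lentiCas9-Blast or in cells that already express Cas9. The depositor comments link this guide to a human kinome gRNA library, and the associated publication concerns sgRNA design rules that improve on-target activity and reduce off-target effects. Its typical use is CLP1 knockout or loss-of-function studies.
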