Features (pLannotate 1.2.2; 29 found; start..end, strand, type, name):
     14..80      +  CDS            small t antigen (fragment): SV40 (simian virus 40) small t antigen
    106..317     +  promoter       EF-1α core promoter: core promoter for human elongation factor EF-1α
    318..1256    +  intron         EF-1α intron A: intron upstream of the start codon of human EF-1α
   1278..1877    +  CDS            PuroR (fragment): puromycin N-acetyltransferase; pac from Streptomyces; confers resistance to puromycin
   1893..2481    +  misc_feature   WPRE: woodchuck hepatitis virus posttranscriptional regulatory element
   2532..2551    +  misc_feature   cPPT/CTS (fragment): central polypurine tract and central termination sequence of HIV-1
   2553..2786    +  LTR            3' LTR (ΔU3): self-inactivating 3' long terminal repeat (LTR) from HIV-1
   2864..2985    +  polyA_signal   SV40 poly(A) signal: SV40 polyadenylation signal
   3025..3160    +  rep_origin     SV40 ori: SV40 origin of replication
   3181..3199    -  promoter       T7 promoter: promoter for bacteriophage T7 RNA polymerase
   3207..3362    +  CDS            lacZα (fragment): LacZα fragment of β-galactosidase; lacZ fragment
   3367..3795    +  rep_origin     f1 ori (sequence partly withheld): f1 bacteriophage origin of replication; arrow indicates direction of (+) strand synthesis
   3848..3952    +  promoter       AmpR promoter: bla
   3953..4813    +  CDS            AmpR: β-lactamase; bla; confers resistance to ampicillin, carbenicillin, and related antibiotics
   4984..5572    +  rep_origin     ori: high-copy-number ColE1/pMB1/pBR322/pUC origin of replication
   5755..5847    +  CDS            lacI (fragment): lac repressor; lacI; The lac repressor binds to the lac operator to inhibit transcription in E. coli. This inhibition can be relieved by adding lactose or isopropyl-β-D-thiogalactopyranoside (IPTG).
   5860..5881    +  protein_bind   CAP binding site: CAP binding activates transcription in the presence of cAMP. E. coli catabolite activator protein
   5896..5926    +  promoter       lac promoter: promoter for the E. coli lac operon
   5934..5950    +  protein_bind   lac operator: The lac repressor binds to the lac operator to inhibit transcription in E. coli. This inhibition can be relieved by adding lactose or isopropyl-β-D-thiogalactopyranoside (IPTG). lac repressor encoded by lacI
   5995..6013    +  promoter       T3 promoter: promoter for bacteriophage T3 RNA polymerase
   6041..6267    +  promoter       RSV promoter: Rous sarcoma virus enhancer/promoter
   6268..6448    +  LTR            5' LTR (truncated): truncated 5' long terminal repeat (LTR) from HIV-1
   6495..6620    +  misc_feature   HIV-1 Ψ: packaging signal of human immunodeficiency virus type 1
   6604..6967    +  CDS            HIV-1 gag (fragment): gag protein from human immunodeficiency virus 1; gag
   7113..7346    +  misc_feature   RRE: The Rev response element (RRE) of HIV-1 allows for Rev-dependent mRNA export from the nucleus to the cytoplasm.
   7723..7749    +  CDS            Rev (fragment): human immunodeficiency virus 1 (HIV-1) Rev protein; rev; enhances nuclear export of unspliced and incompletely spliced viral mRNAs
   7753..7993    +  promoter       U6 promoter: RNA polymerase III promoter for human U6 snRNA
   8023..8098    +  misc_RNA       gRNA scaffold: guide RNA scaffold for the Streptococcus pyogenes CRISPR/Cas9 system
   8154..8271    +  misc_feature   cPPT/CTS: central polypurine tract and central termination sequence of HIV-1
>Addgene plasmid #76145 | CLP1 gRNA (BRDN0001145024) | addgene full sequence | sequence record 185274 | Addgene Assembled Sequence
CCCGGGTGCAAAGATGGATAAAGTTTTAAACAGAGAGGAATCTTTGCAGCTAATGGACCTTCTAGGTCTT
GAAAGGAGTGGGAATTGGCTCCGGTGCCCGTCAGTGGGCAGAGCGCACATCGCCCACAGTCCCCGAGAAG
TTGGGGGGAGGGGTCGGCAATTGATCCGGTGCCTAGAGAAGGTGGCGCGGGGTAAACTGGGAAAGTGATG
TCGTGTACTGGCTCCGCCTTTTTCCCGAGGGTGGGGGAGAACCGTATATAAGTGCAGTAGTCGCCGTGAA
CGTTCTTTTTCGCAACGGGTTTGCCGCCAGAACACAGGTAAGTGCCGTGTGTGGTTCCCGCGGGCCTGGC
CTCTTTACGGGTTATGGCCCTTGCGTGCCTTGAATTACTTCCACCTGGCTGCAGTACGTGATTCTTGATC
CCGAGCTTCGGGTTGGAAGTGGGTGGGAGAGTTCGAGGCCTTGCGCTTAAGGAGCCCCTTCGCCTCGTGC
TTGAGTTGAGGCCTGGCCTGGGCGCTGGGGCCGCCGCGTGCGAATCTGGTGGCACCTTCGCGCCTGTCTC
GCTGCTTTCGATAAGTCTCTAGCCATTTAAAATTTTTGATGACCTGCTGCGACGCTTTTTTTCTGGCAAG
ATAGTCTTGTAAATGCGGGCCAAGATCTGCACACTGGTATTTCGGTTTTTGGGGCCGCGGGCGGCGACGG
GGCCCGTGCGTCCCAGCGCACATGTTCGGCGAGGCGGGGCCTGCGAGCGCGGCCACCGAGAATCGGACGG
GGGTAGTCTCAAGCTGGCCGGCCTGCTCTGGTGCCTGGCCTCGCGCCGCCGTGTATCGCCCCGCCCTGGG
CGGCAAGGCTGGCCCGGTCGGCACCAGTTGCGTGAGCGGAAAGATGGCCGCTTCCCGGCCCTGCTGCAGG
GAGCTCAAAATGGAGGACGCGGCGCTCGGGAGAGCGGGCGGGTGAGTCACCCACACAAAGGAAAAGGGCC
TTTCCGTCCTCAGCCGTCGCTTCATGTGACTCCACGGAGTACCGGGCGCCGTCCAGGCACCTCGATTAGT
TCTCGAGCTTTTGGAGTACGTCGTCTTTAGGTTGGGGGGAGGGGTTTTATGCGATGGAGTTTCCCCACAC
TGAGTGGGTGGAGACTGAAGTTAGGCCAGCTTGGCACTTGATGTAATTCTCCTTGGAATTTGCCCTTTTT
GAGTTTGGATCTTGGTTCATTCTCAAGCCTCAGACAGTGGTTCAAAGTTTTTTTCTTCCATTTCAGGTGT
CGTGACGTACGGCCACCATGACCGAGTACAAGCCCACGGTGCGCCTCGCCACCCGCGACGACGTCCCCAG
GGCCGTACGCACCCTCGCCGCCGCGTTCGCCGACTACCCCGCCACGCGCCACACCGTCGATCCGGACCGC
CACATCGAGCGGGTCACCGAGCTGCAAGAACTCTTCCTCACGCGCGTCGGGCTCGACATCGGCAAGGTGT
GGGTCGCGGACGACGGCGCCGCCGTGGCGGTCTGGACCACGCCGGAGAGCGTCGAAGCGGGGGCGGTGTT
CGCCGAGATCGGCCCGCGCATGGCCGAGTTGAGCGGTTCCCGGCTGGCCGCGCAGCAACAGATGGAAGGC
CTCCTGGCGCCGCACCGGCCCAAGGAGCCCGCGTGGTTCCTGGCCACCGTCGGAGTCTCGCCCGACCACC
AGGGCAAGGGTCTGGGCAGCGCCGTCGTGCTCCCCGGAGTGGAGGCGGCCGAGCGCGCCGGGGTGCCCGC
CTTCCTGGAGACCTCCGCGCCCCGCAACCTCCCCTTCTACGAGCGGCTCGGCTTCACCGTCACCGCCGAC
GTCGAGGTGCCCGAAGGACCGCGCACCTGGTGCATGACCCGCAAGCCCGGTGCCTGAACGCGTTAAGTCG
ACAATCAACCTCTGGATTACAAAATTTGTGAAAGATTGACTGGTATTCTTAACTATGTTGCTCCTTTTAC
GCTATGTGGATACGCTGCTTTAATGCCTTTGTATCATGCTATTGCTTCCCGTATGGCTTTCATTTTCTCC
TCCTTGTATAAATCCTGGTTGCTGTCTCTTTATGAGGAGTTGTGGCCCGTTGTCAGGCAACGTGGCGTGG
TGTGCACTGTGTTTGCTGACGCAACCCCCACTGGTTGGGGCATTGCCACCACCTGTCAGCTCCTTTCCGG
GACTTTCGCTTTCCCCCTCCCTATTGCCACGGCGGAACTCATCGCCGCCTGCCTTGCCCGCTGCTGGACA
GGGGCTCGGCTGTTGGGCACTGACAATTCCGTGGTGTTGTCGGGGAAATCATCGTCCTTTCCTTGGCTGC
TCGCCTGTGTTGCCACCTGGATTCTGCGCGGGACGTCCTTCTGCTACGTCCCTTCGGCCCTCAATCCAGC
GGACCTTCCTTCCCGCGGCCTGCTGCCGGCTCTGCGGCCTCTTCCGCGTCTTCGCCTTCGCCCTCAGACG
AGTCGGATCTCCCTTTGGGCCGCCTCCCCGCGTCGACTTTAAGACCAATGACTTACAAGGCAGCTGTAGA
TCTTAGCCACTTTTTAAAAGAAAAGGGGGGACTGGAAGGGCTAATTCACTCCCAACGAAGACAAGATCTG
CTTTTTGCTTGTACTGGGTCTCTCTGGTTAGACCAGATCTGAGCCTGGGAGCTCTCTGGCTAACTAGGGA
ACCCACTGCTTAAGCCTCAATAAAGCTTGCCTTGAGTGCTTCAAGTAGTGTGTGCCCGTCTGTTGTGTGA
CTCTGGTAACTAGAGATCCCTCAGACCCTTTTAGTCAGTGTGGAAAATCTCTAGCAGTACGTATAGTAGT
TCATGTCATCTTATTATTCAGTATTTATAACTTGCAAAGAAATGAATATCAGAGAGTGAGAGGAACTTGT
TTATTGCAGCTTATAATGGTTACAAATAAAGCAATAGCATCACAAATTTCACAAATAAAGCATTTTTTTC
ACTGCATTCTAGTTGTGGTTTGTCCAAACTCATCAATGTATCTTATCATGTCTGGCTCTAGCTATCCCGC
CCCTAACTCCGCCCATCCCGCCCCTAACTCCGCCCAGTTCCGCCCATTCTCCGCCCCATGGCTGACTAAT
TTTTTTTATTTATGCAGAGGCCGAGGCCGCCTCGGCCTCTGAGCTATTCCAGAAGTAGTGAGGAGGCTTT
TTTGGAGGCCTAGGGACGTACCCAATTCGCCCTATAGTGAGTCGTATTACGCGCGCTCACTGGCCGTCGT
TTTACAACGTCGTGACTGGGAAAACCCTGGCGTTACCCAACTTAATCGCCTTGCAGCACATCCCCCTTTC
GCCAGCTGGCGTAATAGCGAAGAGGCCCGCACCGATCGCCCTTCCCAACAGTTGCGCAGCCTGAATGGCG
AATGGG
[124 nt withheld, positions 3367-3490]
C
[91 nt withheld, positions 3492-3582]
A
[49 nt withheld, positions 3584-3632]
CCTTTGACGTTGGAGTCCACGTTCTTT
[37 nt withheld, positions 3660-3696]
ACCCTATCTCGGTCTATTCTTTTGATTTATAAGGGATTTTGCCGATTTCGGCCTATTGGTTAAAAAATGA
GCTGATTTAACAAAAATTTAACGCGAATTTTAACAAAATATTAACGCTTACAATTTAGGTGGCACTTTTC
GGGGAAATGTGCGCGGAACCCCTATTTGTTTATTTTTCTAAATACATTCAAATATGTATCCGCTCATGAG
ACAATAACCCTGATAAATGCTTCAATAATATTGAAAAAGGAAGAGTATGAGTATTCAACATTTCCGTGTC
GCCCTTATTCCCTTTTTTGCGGCATTTTGCCTTCCTGTTTTTGCTCACCCAGAAACGCTGGTGAAAGTAA
AAGATGCTGAAGATCAGTTGGGTGCACGAGTGGGTTACATCGAACTGGATCTCAACAGCGGTAAGATCCT
TGAGAGTTTTCGCCCCGAAGAACGTTTTCCAATGATGAGCACTTTTAAAGTTCTGCTATGTGGCGCGGTA
TTATCCCGTATTGACGCCGGGCAAGAGCAACTCGGTCGCCGCATACACTATTCTCAGAATGACTTGGTTG
AGTACTCACCAGTCACAGAAAAGCATCTTACGGATGGCATGACAGTAAGAGAATTATGCAGTGCTGCCAT
AACCATGAGTGATAACACTGCGGCCAACTTACTTCTGACAACGATCGGAGGACCGAAGGAGCTAACCGCT
TTTTTGCACAACATGGGGGATCATGTAACTCGCCTTGATCGTTGGGAACCGGAGCTGAATGAAGCCATAC
CAAACGACGAGCGTGACACCACGATGCCTGTAGCAATGGCAACAACGTTGCGCAAACTATTAACTGGCGA
ACTACTTACTCTAGCTTCCCGGCAACAATTAATAGACTGGATGGAGGCGGATAAAGTTGCAGGACCACTT
CTGCGCTCGGCCCTTCCGGCTGGCTGGTTTATTGCTGATAAATCTGGAGCCGGTGAGCGTGGGTCTCGCG
GTATCATTGCAGCACTGGGGCCAGATGGTAAGCCCTCCCGTATCGTAGTTATCTACACGACGGGGAGTCA
GGCAACTATGGATGAACGAAATAGACAGATCGCTGAGATAGGTGCCTCACTGATTAAGCATTGGTAACTG
TCAGACCAAGTTTACTCATATATACTTTAGATTGATTTAAAACTTCATTTTTAATTTAAAAGGATCTAGG
TGAAGATCCTTTTTGATAATCTCATGACCAAAATCCCTTAACGTGAGTTTTCGTTCCACTGAGCGTCAGA
CCCCGTAGAAAAGATCAAAGGATCTTCTTGAGATCCTTTTTTTCTGCGCGTAATCTGCTGCTTGCAAACA
AAAAAACCACCGCTACCAGCGGTGGTTTGTTTGCCGGATCAAGAGCTACCAACTCTTTTTCCGAAGGTAA
CTGGCTTCAGCAGAGCGCAGATACCAAATACTGTTCTTCTAGTGTAGCCGTAGTTAGGCCACCACTTCAA
GAACTCTGTAGCACCGCCTACATACCTCGCTCTGCTAATCCTGTTACCAGTGGCTGCTGCCAGTGGCGAT
AAGTCGTGTCTTACCGGGTTGGACTCAAGACGATAGTTACCGGATAAGGCGCAGCGGTCGGGCTGAACGG
GGGGTTCGTGCACACAGCCCAGCTTGGAGCGAACGACCTACACCGAACTGAGATACCTACAGCGTGAGCT
ATGAGAAAGCGCCACGCTTCCCGAAGGGAGAAAGGCGGACAGGTATCCGGTAAGCGGCAGGGTCGGAACA
GGAGAGCGCACGAGGGAGCTTCCAGGGGGAAACGCCTGGTATCTTTATAGTCCTGTCGGGTTTCGCCACC
TCTGACTTGAGCGTCGATTTTTGTGATGCTCGTCAGGGGGGCGGAGCCTATGGAAAAACGCCAGCAACGC
GGCCTTTTTACGGTTCCTGGCCTTTTGCTGGCCTTTTGCTCACATGTTCTTTCCTGCGTTATCCCCTGAT
TCTGTGGATAACCGTATTACCGCCTTTGAGTGAGCTGATACCGCTCGCCGCAGCCGAACGACCGAGCGCA
GCGAGTCAGTGAGCGAGGAAGCGGAAGAGCGCCCAATACGCAAACCGCCTCTCCCCGCGCGTTGGCCGAT
TCATTAATGCAGCTGGCACGACAGGTTTCCCGACTGGAAAGCGGGCAGTGAGCGCAACGCAATTAATGTG
AGTTAGCTCACTCATTAGGCACCCCAGGCTTTACACTTTATGCTTCCGGCTCGTATGTTGTGTGGAATTG
TGAGCGGATAACAATTTCACACAGGAAACAGCTATGACCATGATTACGCCAAGCGCGCAATTAACCCTCA
CTAAAGGGAACAAAAGCTGGAGCTGCAAGCTTAATGTAGTCTTATGCAATACTCTTGTAGTCTTGCAACA
TGGTAACGATGAGTTAGCAACATGCCTTACAAGGAGAGAAAAAGCACCGTGCATGCCGATTGGTGGAAGT
AAGGTGGTACGATCGTGCCTTATTAGGAAGGCAACAGACGGGTCTGACATGGATTGGACGAACCACTGAA
TTGCCGCATTGCAGAGATATTGTATTTAAGTGCCTAGCTCGATACATAAACGGGTCTCTCTGGTTAGACC
AGATCTGAGCCTGGGAGCTCTCTGGCTAACTAGGGAACCCACTGCTTAAGCCTCAATAAAGCTTGCCTTG
AGTGCTTCAAGTAGTGTGTGCCCGTCTGTTGTGTGACTCTGGTAACTAGAGATCCCTCAGACCCTTTTAG
TCAGTGTGGAAAATCTCTAGCAGTGGCGCCCGAACAGGGACTTGAAAGCGAAAGGGAAACCAGAGGAGCT
CTCTCGACGCAGGACTCGGCTTGCTGAAGCGCGCACGGCAAGAGGCGAGGGGCGGCGACTGGTGAGTACG
CCAAAAATTTTGACTAGCGGAGGCTAGAAGGAGAGAGATGGGTGCGAGAGCGTCAGTATTAAGCGGGGGA
GAATTAGATCGCGATGGGAAAAAATTCGGTTAAGGCCAGGGGGAAAGAAAAAATATAAATTAAAACATAT
AGTATGGGCAAGCAGGGAGCTAGAACGATTCGCAGTTAATCCTGGCCTGTTAGAAACATCAGAAGGCTGT
AGACAAATACTGGGACAGCTACAACCATCCCTTCAGACAGGATCAGAAGAACTTAGATCATTATATAATA
CAGTAGCAACCCTCTATTGTGTGCATCAAAGGATAGAGATAAAAGACACCAAGGAAGCTTTAGACAAGAT
AGAGGAAGAGCAAAACAAAAGTAAGACCACCGCACAGCAAGCGGCCGCTGATCTTCAGACCTGGAGGAGG
AGATATGAGGGACAATTGGAGAAGTGAATTATATAAATATAAAGTAGTAAAAATTGAACCATTAGGAGTA
GCACCCACCAAGGCAAAGAGAAGAGTGGTGCAGAGAGAAAAAAGAGCAGTGGGAATAGGAGCTTTGTTCC
TTGGGTTCTTGGGAGCAGCAGGAAGCACTATGGGCGCAGCGTCAATGACGCTGACGGTACAGGCCAGACA
ATTATTGTCTGGTATAGTGCAGCAGCAGAACAATTTGCTGAGGGCTATTGAGGCGCAACAGCATCTGTTG
CAACTCACAGTCTGGGGCATCAAGCAGCTCCAGGCAAGAATCCTGGCTGTGGAAAGATACCTAAAGGATC
AACAGCTCCTGGGGATTTGGGGTTGCTCTGGAAAACTCATTTGCACCACTGCTGTGCCTTGGAATGCTAG
TTGGAGTAATAAATCTCTGGAACAGATTTGGAATCACACGACCTGGATGGAGTGGGACAGAGAAATTAAC
AATTACACAAGCTTAATACACTCCTTAATTGAAGAATCGCAAAACCAGCAAGAAAAGAATGAACAAGAAT
TATTGGAATTAGATAAATGGGCAAGTTTGTGGAATTGGTTTAACATAACAAATTGGCTGTGGTATATAAA
ATTATTCATAATGATAGTAGGAGGCTTGGTAGGTTTAAGAATAGTTTTTGCTGTACTTTCTATAGTGAAT
AGAGTTAGGCAGGGATATTCACCATTATCGTTTCAGACCCACCTCCCAACCCCGAGGGGACCCAGAGAGG
GCCTATTTCCCATGATTCCTTCATATTTGCATATACGATACAAGGCTGTTAGAGAGATAATTAGAATTAA
TTTGACTGTAAACACAAAGATATTAGTACAAAATACGTGACGTAGAAAGTAATAATTTCTTGGGTAGTTT
GCAGTTTTAAAATTATGTTTTAAAATGGACTATCATATGCTTACCGTAACTTGAAAGTATTTCGATTTCT
TGGCTTTATATATCTTGTGGAAAGGACGAAACACCGACCAAAATGATACACCAGAGGTTTTAGAGCTAGA
AATAGCAAGTTAAAATAAGGCTAGTCCGTTATCAACTTGAAAAAGTGGCACCGAGTCGGTGCTTTTTTAA
GCTTGGCGTAACTAGATCTTGAGACAAATGGCAGTATTCATCCACAATTTTAAAAGAAAAGGGGGGATTG
GGGGGTACAGTGCAGGGGAAAGAATAGTAGACATAATAGCAACAGACATACAAACTAAAGAATTACAAAA
ACAAATTACAAAAATTCAAAATTTTCGGGTTTATTACAGGGACAGCAGAGATCCACTTTGGCGCCGGCTC
GAGGGGG
