>Addgene plasmid #76145 | CLP1 gRNA (BRDN0001145024) | depositor partial sequence | sequence record 143605 | Target Sequence
ACCAAAATGATACACCAGAG
