>Addgene plasmid #76145 | CLP1 gRNA (BRDN0001145024) | addgene partial sequence | sequence record 185273 | hU6-F
AAAGTAATAATTTCTTGGGTAGTTTGCAGTTTTAAAATTATGTTTTAAAATGGACTATCATATGCTTACC
GTAACTTGAAAGTATTTCGATTTCTTGGCTTTATATATCTTGTGGAAAGGACGAAACACCGACCAAAATG
ATACACCAGAGGTTTTAGAGCTAGAAATAGCAAGTTAAAATAAGGCTAGTCCGTTATCAACTTGAAAAAG
TGGCACCGAGTCGGTGCTTTTTTAAGCTTGGCGTAACTAGATCTTGAGACAAATGGCAGTATTCATCCAC
AATTTTAAAAGAAAAGGGGGGATTGGGGGGTACAGTGCAGGGGAAAGAATAGTAGACATAATAGCAACAG
ACATACAAACTAAAGAATTACAAAAACAAATTACAAAAATTCAAAATTTTCGGGTTTATTACAGGGACAG
CAGAGATCCACTTTGGCGCCGGCTCGAGGGGGCCCGGGTGCAAAGATGGATAAAGTTTTAAACAGAGAGG
AATCTTTGCAGCTAATGGACCTTCTAGGTCTTGAAAGGAGTGGGAATTGGCTCCGGTGCCCGTCAGTGGG
CAGAGCGCAC
